>Addgene plasmid #184416 | pCS2+/C-SNAPf | addgene full sequence | sequence record 362158 | Addgene NGS Result
AATGCTCGTTTAGGGAACCGCCATTCTGCCTGGGGACGTCGGAGCAAGCTTGATTTAGGTGACACTATAG
AATACAAGCTACTTGTTCTTTTTGCAGGATCCCATCGATTCGAATTCAAGGCCTCTCGAGCCTCTAGAGA
CAAAGACTGCGAAATGAAGCGCACCACCCTGGATAGCCCTCTGGGCAAGCTGGAACTGTCTGGGTGCGAA
CAGGGCCTGCACCGTATCATCTTCCTGGGCAAAGGAACATCTGCCGCCGACGCCGTGGAAGTGCCTGCCC
CAGCCGCCGTGCTGGGCGGACCAGAGCCACTGATGCAGGCCACCGCCTGGCTCAACGCCTACTTTCACCA
GCCTGAGGCCATCGAGGAGTTCCCTGTGCCAGCCCTGCACCACCCAGTGTTCCAGCAGGAGAGCTTTACC
CGCCAGGTGCTGTGGAAACTGCTGAAAGTGGTGAAGTTCGGAGAGGTCATCAGCTACAGCCACCTGGCCG
CCCTGGCCGGCAATCCCGCCGCCACCGCCGCCGTGAAAACCGCCCTGAGCGGAAATCCCGTGCCCATTCT
GATCCCCTGCCACAGAGTGGTGCAGGGCGACCTGGACGTGGGGGGCTACGAGGGCGGGCTCGCCGTGAAA
GAGTGGCTGCTGGCCCACGAGGGCCACAGACTGGGCAAGCCTGGGCTGGGTTAATGTACAAGGTTACGTA
GATCCAGACATGATAAGATACATTGATGAGTTTGGACAAACCACAACTAGAATGCAGTGAAAAAAATGCT
TTATTTGTGAAATTTGTGATGCTATTGCTTTATTTGTAACCATTATAAGCTGCAATAAACAAGTTAACAA
CAACAATTGCATTCATTTTATGTTTCAGGTTCAGGGGGAGGTGTGGGAGGTTTTTTAATTCGCGGCCGCG
GCGCCAATGCATTGGGCCCGGTACCCAGCTTTTGTTCCCTTTAGTGAGGGTTAATTGCGCGCTTGGCGTA
ATCATGGTCATAGCTGTTTCCTGTGTGAAATTGTTATCCGCTCACAATTCCACACAACATACGAGCCGGG
AGCATAAAGTGTAAAGCCTGGGGTGCCTAATGAGTGAGCTAACTCACATTAATTGCGTTGCGCTCACTGC
CCGCTTTCCAGTCGGGAAACCTGTCGTGCCAGCTGCATTAATGAATCGGCCAACGCGCGGGGAGAGGCGG
TTTGCGTATTGGGCGCTCTTCCGCTTCCTCGCTCACTGACTCGCTGCGCTCGGTCGTTCGGCTGCGGCGA
GCGGTATCAGCTCACTCAAAGGCGGTAATACGGTTATCCACAGAATCAGGGGATAACGCAGGAAAGAACA
TGTGAGCAAAAGGCCAGCAAAAGGCCAGGAACCGTAAAAAGGCCGCGTTGCTGGCGTTTTTCCATAGGCT
CCGCCCCCCTGACGAGCATCACAAAAATCGACGCTCAAGTCAGAGGTGGCGAAACCCGACAGGACTATAA
AGATACCAGGCGTTTCCCCCTGGAAGCTCCCTCGTGCGCTCTCCTGTTCCGACCCTGCCGCTTACCGGAT
ACCTGTCCGCCTTTCTCCCTTCGGGAAGCGTGGCGCTTTCTCATAGCTCACGCTGTAGGTATCTCAGTTC
GGTGTAGGTCGTTCGCTCCAAGCTGGGCTGTGTGCACGAACCCCCCGTTCAGCCCGACCGCTGCGCCTTA
TCCGGTAACTATCGTCTTGAGTCCAACCCGGTAAGACACGACTTATCGCCACTGGCAGCAGCCACTGGTA
ACAGGATTAGCAGAGCGAGGTATGTAGGCGGTGCTACAGAGTTCTTGAAGTGGTGGCCTAACTACGGCTA
CACTAGAAGAACAGTATTTGGTATCTGCGCTCTGCTGAAGCCAGTTACCTTCGGAAAAAGAGTTGGTAGC
TCTTGATCCGGCAAACAAACCACCGCTGGTAGCGGTGGTTTTTTTGTTTGCAAGCAGCAGATTACGCGCA
GAAAAAAAGGATCTCAAGAAGATCCTTTGATCTTTTCTACGGGGTCTGACGCTCAGTGGAACGAAAACTC
ACGTTAAGGGATTTTGGTCATGAGATTATCAAAAAGGATCTTCACCTAGATCCTTTTAAATTAAAAATGA
AGTTTTAAATCAATCTAAAGTATATATGAGTAAACTTGGTCTGACAGTTACCAATGCTTAATCAGTGAGG
CACCTATCTCAGCGATCTGTCTATTTCGTTCATCCATAGTTGCCTGACTCCCCGTCGTGTAGATAACTAC
GATACGGGAGGGCTTACCATCTGGCCCCAGTGCTGCAATGATACCGCGAGACCCACGCTCACCGGCTCCA
GATTTATCAGCAATAAACCAGCCAGCCGGAAGGGCCGAGCGCAGAAGTGGTCCTGCAACTTTATCCGCCT
CCATCCAGTCTATTAATTGTTGCCGGGAAGCTAGAGTAAGTAGTTCGCCAGTTAATAGTTTGCGCAACGT
TGTTGCCATTGCTACAGGCATCGTGGTGTCACGCTCGTCGTTTGGTATGGCTTCATTCAGCTCCGGTTCC
CAACGATCAAGGCGAGTTACATGATCCCCCATGTTGTGCAAAAAAGCGGTTAGCTCCTTCGGTCCTCCGA
TCGTTGTCAGAAGTAAGTTGGCCGCAGTGTTATCACTCATGGTTATGGCAGCACTGCATAATTCTCTTAC
TGTCATGCCATCCGTAAGATGCTTTTCTGTGACTGGTGAGTACTCAACCAAGTCATTCTGAGAATAGTGT
ATGCGGCGACCGAGTTGCTCTTGCCCGGCGTCAATACGGGATAATACCGCGCCACATAGCAGAACTTTAA
AAGTGCTCATCATTGGAAAACGTTCTTCGGGGCGAAAACTCTCAAGGATCTTACCGCTGTTGAGATCCAG
TTCGATGTAACCCACTCGTGCACCCAACTGATCTTCAGCATCTTTTACTTTCACCAGCGTTTCTGGGTGA
GCAAAAACAGGAAGGCAAAATGCCGCAAAAAAGGGAATAAGGGCGACACGGAAATGTTGAATACTCATAC
TCTTCCTTTTTCAATATTATTGAAGCATTTATCAGGGTTATTGTCTCATGAGCGGATACATATTTGAATG
TATTTAGAAAAATAAACAAATAGGGGTTCCGCGCACATTTCCCCGAAAAGTGCCACCTAAATTGTAAGCG
TTAATATTTTGTTAAAATTCGCGTTAAATTTTTGTTAAATCAGCTCATTTTTTAACCAATAGGCCGAAAT
CGGCAAAATCCCTTATAAATCAAAAGAATAGACCGAGATAGGGT
[37 nt withheld, positions 3265-3301]
AAAGAACGTGGACTCCAACGTCAAAGG
[49 nt withheld, positions 3329-3377]
T
[91 nt withheld, positions 3379-3469]
G
[124 nt withheld, positions 3471-3594]
CCCATTCGCCATTCAGGCTGCGCAACTGTTGGGAAGGGCGATCGGTGCGGGCCTCTTCGCTATTACGCCA
GTCGACCGCCAATTCAATATGGCGTATATGGACTCATGCCAATTCAATATGGTGGATCTGGACCTGTGCC
AATTCAATATGGCGTATATGGACTCGTGCCAATTCAATATGGTGGATCTGGACCCCAGCCAATTCAATAT
GGCGGACTTGGCACCATGCCAATTCAATATGGCGGACCTGGCACTGTGCCAACTGGGGAGGGGTCTACTT
GGCACGGTGCCAAGTTTGAGGAGGGGTCTTGGCCCTGTGCCAAGTCCGCCATATTGAATTGGCATGGTGC
CAATAATGGCGGCCATATTGGCTATATGCCAGGATCAATATATAGGCAATATCCAATATGGCCCTATGCC
AATATGGCTATTGGCCAGGTTCAATACTATGTATTGGCCCTATGCCATATAGTATTCCATATATGGGTTT
TCCTATTGACGTAGATAGCCCCTCCCAATGGGCGGTCCCATATACCATATATGGGGCTTCCTAATACCGC
CCATAGCCACTCCCCCATTGACGTCAATGGTCTCTATATATGGTCTTTCCTATTGACGTCATATGGGCGG
TCCTATTGACGTATATGGCGCCTCCCCCATTGACGTCAATTACGGTAAATGGCCCGCCTGGCTCAATGCC
CATTGACGTCAATAGGACCACCCACCATTGACGTCAATGGGATGGCTCATTGCCCATTCATATCCGTTCT
CACGCCCCCTATTGACGTCAATGACGGTAAATGGCCCACTTGGCAGTACATCAATATCTATTAATAGTAA
CTTGGCAAGTACATTACTATTGGAAGTACGCCAGGGTACATTGGCAGTACTCCCATTGACGTCAATGGCG
GTAAATGGCCCGCGATGGCTGCCAAGTACATCCCCATTGACGTCAATGGGGAGGGGCAATGACGCAAATG
GGCGTTCCATTGACGTAAATGGGCGGTAGGCGTGCCTAATGGGAGGTCTATATAAGC
Features (pLannotate 1.2.2; 14 found; start..end, strand, type, name):
     53..71      +  promoter       SP6 promoter: promoter for bacteriophage SP6 RNA polymerase
    139..681     +  CDS            SNAP-tag®: human O6-alkylguanine-DNA-alkyltransferase variant that forms covalent bonds with benzylguanine derivatives fast-reacting variant, optimized for mammalian expression
    701..835     -  polyA_signal   SV40 poly(A) signal: SV40 polyadenylation signal
    948..966     -  promoter       T3 promoter: promoter for bacteriophage T3 RNA polymerase
   1011..1027    -  protein_bind   lac operator: The lac repressor binds to the lac operator to inhibit transcription in E. coli. This inhibition can be relieved by adding lactose or isopropyl-β-D-thiogalactopyranoside (IPTG). lac repressor encoded by lacI
   1035..1065    -  promoter       lac promoter: promoter for the E. coli lac operon
   1080..1101    -  protein_bind   CAP binding site: CAP binding activates transcription in the presence of cAMP. E. coli catabolite activator protein
   1114..1206    -  CDS            lacI (fragment): lac repressor; lacI; The lac repressor binds to the lac operator to inhibit transcription in E. coli. This inhibition can be relieved by adding lactose or isopropyl-β-D-thiogalactopyranoside (IPTG).
   1389..1977    -  rep_origin     ori: high-copy-number ColE1/pMB1/pBR322/pUC origin of replication
   2148..3008    -  CDS            AmpR: β-lactamase; bla; confers resistance to ampicillin, carbenicillin, and related antibiotics
   3009..3113    -  promoter       AmpR promoter: bla
   3166..3594    -  rep_origin     f1 ori (sequence partly withheld): f1 bacteriophage origin of replication; arrow indicates direction of (+) strand synthesis
   3599..3665    -  CDS            lacZα (fragment): LacZα fragment of β-galactosidase; lacZ fragment
   3672..18      +  promoter       CMV IE94 promoter (across the origin): enhancer/promoter region of simian cytomegalovirus major immediate early transcription unit IE94
