[The description below was written by a language model from this plasmid's Addgene catalogue record and pLannotate feature annotations shown in this document.]
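Description:
pCS2+/C-SNAPf is an empty cloning backbone derived from pCS2+, designed so that a gene of interest can be inserted upstream of, and in frame with, a SNAPf tag to yield a C-terminally tagged fusion protein. The record lists no insert; the only payload is the tag itself, which the depositor describes as codon optimized for expression in Xenopus laevis and derived from a commercial SNAPf sequence (the automated annotation's "optimized for mammalian expression" wording reflects its generic reference entry, not this version). SNAPf is a fast-reacting variant of human O6-alkylguanine-DNA alkyltransferase that bonds covalently to benzylguanine-conjugated substrates, allowing the fusion protein to be labelled with cell-permeable or injected fluorescent dyes.

The sequenced plasmid is about 4.6 kb. A simian CMV IE94 enhancer/promoter spans the sequence origin and is followed by an SP6 promoter, a short stretch before the tag where the cloning sites presumably lie (they are not annotated), the SNAPf coding sequence, and an SV40 polyadenylation signal. This arrangement lets SP6 RNA polymerase transcribe sense mRNA in vitro, the stated purpose of the vector, while the CMV IE94 promoter could in principle also drive expression directly from the DNA in vertebrate cells. A T3 promoter lies downstream in the opposite orientation, alongside remnants of lac regulatory elements and lacZα carried over from the parental backbone. Propagation in E. coli relies on a high-copy ColE1/pUC-type origin with ampicillin selection via β-lactamase, and an f1 origin is also present. The associated work uses such constructs to make mRNA for SNAP-tag labelling and live microscopy in Xenopus embryos.
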