Addgene plasmid #184416: pCS2+/C-SNAPf
Purpose: (Empty Backbone) vector backbone to clone insert upstream of SNAPf tag (SNAPf tag codon optimized for Xenopus), for mRNA synthesis
Depositing lab: Ann Miller. Depositing organization: University of Michigan. Publication: SNAP- and Halo-tagging and dye introduction protocol for live microscopy in Xenopus embryos. Dudley CE, van den Goor L, Miller AL. STAR Protoc. 2022 Aug 18;3(3):101622. doi: 10.1016/j.xpro.2022.101622. eCollection 2022 Sep 16. PubMed 36035797.
Backbone
  Vector backbone: pCS2+
  Backbone size (bp): 4210
  Vector type: for mRNA synthesis
  Tag / fusion protein: SNAPf-tag (C terminal on backbone)
Growth in bacteria
  Bacterial resistance: Ampicillin, 100 μg/mL
  Growth temperature: 37°C
  Growth strain: DH5alpha
  Copy number: High Copy
Gene/Insert
  Gene/Insert name: None
  Mutation: Codon optimized for expression in Xenopus laevis at position 436
  Tag / fusion protein: SNAPf-tag (C terminal on backbone)
Resource information
  A portion of this plasmid was derived from a plasmid made by: NEB: SNAPf-tag codon optimized for expression in Xenopus laevis
Terms and licenses: Academic/Nonprofit Terms; Industry Terms: Not Available to Industry
How to cite: pCS2+/C-SNAPf was a gift from Ann Miller (Addgene plasmid # 184416 ; http://n2t.net/addgene:184416 ; RRID:Addgene_184416)
